>Addgene plasmid #178199 | pRD408 | addgene full sequence | sequence record 373854 | Addgene NGS Result
ACGTCTAAGAAACCATTATTATCATGACATTAACCTATAAAAATAGGCGTATCACGAGGCCCTTTCGTCT
CGCGCGTTTCGGTGATGACGGTGAAAACCTCTGACACATGCAGCTCCCGGAGACGGTCACAGCTTGTCTG
TAAGCGGATGCCGGGAGCAGACAAGCCCGTCAGGGCGCGTCAGCGGGTGTTGGCGGGTGTCGGGGCTGGC
TTAACTATGCGGCATCAGAGCAGATTGTACTGAGAGTGCACCATATGCGGTGTGAAATACCGCACAGATG
CGTAAGGAGAAAATACCGCATCAGGCGCCATTCGCCATTCAGGCTGCGCAACTGTTGGGAAGGGCGATCG
GTGCGGGCCTCTTCGCTATTACGCCAGCTGGCGAAAGGGGGATGTGCTGCAAGGCGATTAAGTTGGGTAA
CGCCAGGGTTTTCCCAGTCACGACGTTGTAAAACGACGGCCAGTGAATTCGAGCTCGGTACCCGGGGATC
TTCTGGCTAATTTTATGAAAAGATATTTATTGGCGGCACAAAATAAAGAACAATTTTGAATTCCTTACAT
TCCTGGCTATTGCACAACTGAATTTAAGGCTCTATTATTACCTCAACAAACCACCCCAATATAAGTTTGA
GATTACTACAATGAGCGAAGCACTTAAAATTCTGAACAACATCCGTACTCTTCGTGCGCAGGCAAGAGAA
TGTACACTTGAAACGCTGGAAGAAATGCTGGAAAAATTAGAAGTTGTTGTTAACGAACGTCGCGAAGAAG
AAAGCGCGGCTGCTGCTGAAGTTGAAGAGCGCACTCGTAAACTGCAGCAATATCGCGAAATGCTGATCGC
TGACGGTATTGACCCGAACGAACTGCTGAATAGCCTTGCTGCCGTTAAATCTGGCACCAAAGCTAAACGT
GCTCAGCGTCCGGCAAAATATAGCTACGTTGACGAAAACGGCGAAACTAAAACCTGGACTGGCCAAGGCC
GTACTCCAGCTGTAATCAAAAAAGCAATGGATGAGCAAGGTAAATCCCTCGACGATTTCCTGATCAAGCA
ATAATCTTTTGTAGATTGCACTTGCTCTAGAGTCGACCTGCAGGCATGCAAGCTTGGCGTAATCATGGTC
ATAGCTGTTTCCTGTGTGAAATTGTTATCCGCTCACAATTCCACACAACATACGAGCCGGAAGCATAAAG
TGTAAAGCCTGGGGTGCCTAATGAGTGAGCTAACTCACATTAATTGCGTTGCGCTCACTGCCCGCTTTCC
AGTCGGGAAACCTGTCGTGCCAGCTGCATTAATGAATCGGCCAACGCGCGGGGAGAGGCGGTTTGCGTAT
TGGGCGCTCTTCCGCTTCCTCGCTCACTGACTCGCTGCGCTCGGTCGTTCGGCTGCGGCGAGCGGTATCA
GCTCACTCAAAGGCGGTAATACGGTTATCCACAGAATCAGGGGATAACGCAGGAAAGAACATGTGAGCAA
AAGGCCAGCAAAAGGCCAGGAACCGTAAAAAGGCCGCGTTGCTGGCGTTTTTCCATAGGCTCCGCCCCCC
TGACGAGCATCACAAAAATCGACGCTCAAGTCAGAGGTGGCGAAACCCGACAGGACTATAAAGATACCAG
GCGTTTCCCCCTGGAAGCTCCCTCGTGCGCTCTCCTGTTCCGACCCTGCCGCTTACCGGATACCTGTCCG
CCTTTCTCCCTTCGGGAAGCGTGGCGCTTTCTCATAGCTCACGCTGTAGGTATCTCAGTTCGGTGTAGGT
CGTTCGCTCCAAGCTGGGCTGTGTGCACGAACCCCCCGTTCAGCCCGACCGCTGCGCCTTATCCGGTAAC
TATCGTCTTGAGTCCAACCCGGTAAGACACGACTTATCGCCACTGGCAGCAGCCACTGGTAACAGGATTA
GCAGAGCGAGGTATGTAGGCGGTGCTACAGAGTTCTTGAAGTGGTGGCCTAACTACGGCTACACTAGAAG
AACAGTATTTGGTATCTGCGCTCTGCTGAAGCCAGTTACCTTCGGAAAAAGAGTTGGTAGCTCTTGATCC
GGCAAACAAACCACCGCTGGTAGCGGTGGTTTTTTTGTTTGCAAGCAGCAGATTACGCGCAGAAAAAAAG
GATCTCAAGAAGATCCTTTGATCTTTTCTACGGGGTCTGACGCTCAGTGGAACGAAAACTCACGTTAAGG
GATTTTGGTCATGAGATTATCAAAAAGGATCTTCACCTAGATCCTTTTAAATTAAAAATGAAGTTTTAAA
TCAATCTAAAGTATATATGAGTAAACTTGGTCTGACAGTTACCAATGCTTAATCAGTGAGGCACCTATCT
CAGCGATCTGTCTATTTCGTTCATCCATAGTTGCCTGACTCCCCGTCGTGTAGATAACTACGATACGGGA
GGGCTTACCATCTGGCCCCAGTGCTGCAATGATACCGCGAGACCCACGCTCACCGGCTCCAGATTTATCA
GCAATAAACCAGCCAGCCGGAAGGGCCGAGCGCAGAAGTGGTCCTGCAACTTTATCCGCCTCCATCCAGT
CTATTAATTGTTGCCGGGAAGCTAGAGTAAGTAGTTCGCCAGTTAATAGTTTGCGCAACGTTGTTGCCAT
TGCTACAGGCATCGTGGTGTCACGCTCGTCGTTTGGTATGGCTTCATTCAGCTCCGGTTCCCAACGATCA
AGGCGAGTTACATGATCCCCCATGTTGTGCAAAAAAGCGGTTAGCTCCTTCGGTCCTCCGATCGTTGTCA
GAAGTAAGTTGGCCGCAGTGTTATCACTCATGGTTATGGCAGCACTGCATAATTCTCTTACTGTCATGCC
ATCCGTAAGATGCTTTTCTGTGACTGGTGAGTACTCAACCAAGTCATTCTGAGAATAGTGTATGCGGCGA
CCGAGTTGCTCTTGCCCGGCGTCAATACGGGATAATACCGCGCCACATAGCAGAACTTTAAAAGTGCTCA
TCATTGGAAAACGTTCTTCGGGGCGAAAACTCTCAAGGATCTTACCGCTGTTGAGATCCAGTTCGATGTA
ACCCACTCGTGCACCCAACTGATCTTCAGCATCTTTTACTTTCACCAGCGTTTCTGGGTGAGCAAAAACA
GGAAGGCAAAATGCCGCAAAAAAGGGAATAAGGGCGACACGGAAATGTTGAATACTCATACTCTTCCTTT
TTCAATATTATTGAAGCATTTATCAGGGTTATTGTCTCATGAGCGGATACATATTTGAATGTATTTAGAA
AAATAAACAAATAGGGGTTCCGCGCACATTTCCCCGAAAAGTGCCACCTG
Features (pLannotate 1.2.2; 12 found; start..end, strand, type, name):
     69..104     +  CDS            rop (fragment): Rop protein, which maintains plasmids at low copy number; rop
    206..305     +  misc_feature   bom (fragment): basis of mobility region from pBR322
    311..468     -  CDS            lacZα (fragment): LacZα fragment of β-galactosidase; lacZ fragment
    641..1051    +  CDS            hns: HNS_ECOLI - Also known as bglY From Escherichia coli (strain K12).
   1075..1105    +  misc_feature   MCS (fragment): pUC18/19 multiple cloning site
   1142..1158    -  protein_bind   lac operator: The lac repressor binds to the lac operator to inhibit transcription in E. coli. This inhibition can be relieved by adding lactose or isopropyl-β-D-thiogalactopyranoside (IPTG). lac repressor encoded by lacI
   1166..1196    -  promoter       lac promoter: promoter for the E. coli lac operon
   1211..1232    -  protein_bind   CAP binding site: CAP binding activates transcription in the presence of cAMP. E. coli catabolite activator protein
   1245..1337    -  CDS            lacI (fragment): lac repressor; lacI; The lac repressor binds to the lac operator to inhibit transcription in E. coli. This inhibition can be relieved by adding lactose or isopropyl-β-D-thiogalactopyranoside (IPTG).
   1520..2108    -  rep_origin     ori: high-copy-number ColE1/pMB1/pBR322/pUC origin of replication
   2279..3139    -  CDS            AmpR: β-lactamase; bla; confers resistance to ampicillin, carbenicillin, and related antibiotics
   3140..3244    -  promoter       AmpR promoter: bla
