[The description below was written by a language model from this plasmid's Addgene catalogue record and pLannotate feature annotations shown in this document.]
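Description:
pRD408 is a small (about 3.3 kb) bacterial expression plasmid built on the pUC19 backbone that carries the Escherichia coli hns gene together with its own upstream regulatory region, so that the nucleoid-associated protein H-NS is produced from its natural promoter rather than from an inducible vector promoter. It replicates in E. coli through the high-copy ColE1/pMB1-type pUC origin and is selected with ampicillin via the β-lactamase (AmpR) gene and its bla promoter. Short remnants of rop, the pBR322 bom region and lacI are detected in the annotation, but these are only fragments typical of pUC-derived backbones and are not expected to be functional.

The insert was introduced by Gibson assembly into the multiple cloning site, leaving only part of the MCS and a truncated lacZα fragment. The hns coding sequence is annotated on the forward strand, and the unannotated stretch of roughly 170 bases between the lacZα remnant and the start of hns presumably corresponds to the native hns promoter named in the catalogue record, although the feature table does not mark it explicitly. The vector's lac promoter, lac operator and CAP binding site lie downstream of the insert on the opposite strand, so they point towards hns in antisense orientation and would not drive sense transcription of the gene. No epitope or purification tag is recorded.

The plasmid supplies H-NS under native transcriptional control in E. coli. The record suggests use in work comparing H-NS with H-NS-like proteins such as Bacillus subtilis Rok, but it does not describe specific assays.
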