Addgene plasmid #178199: pRD408
Purpose: Expression of H-NS from its natural promoter
Depositing lab: Remus Dame. Depositing organization: Leiden University. Publication: The B. subtilis Rok protein is an atypical H-NS-like protein irresponsive to physico-chemical cues. Erkelens AM, Qin L, van Erp B, Miguel-Arribas A, Abia D, Keek HGJ, Markus D, Cajili MKM, Schwab S, Meijer WJJ, Dame RT. Nucleic Acids Res. 2022 Nov 21. pii: 6835367. doi: 10.1093/nar/gkac1064. PubMed 36408910.
Backbone
  Vector backbone: pUC19
  Vector type: Bacterial Expression
Growth in bacteria
  Bacterial resistance: Ampicillin, 100 μg/mL
  Growth temperature: 37°C
  Growth strain: DH5alpha
  Copy number: High Copy
Gene/Insert
  Gene/Insert name: phns + hns
  Species: Escherichia coli
  Entrez Gene: hns (a.k.a. b1237, B1, ECK1232, H1, bglY, cur, drc, drdX, drs, fimG, hnsA, irk, msyA, osmZ, pilG, topS, topX, virR)
  Promoter: hns promoter
  Cloning method: Gibson Cloning
Terms and licenses: Academic/Nonprofit Terms; Industry Terms: Not Available to Industry
How to cite: pRD408 was a gift from Remus Dame (Addgene plasmid # 178199 ; http://n2t.net/addgene:178199 ; RRID:Addgene_178199)
